>Addgene plasmid #14677 | Syn3D146 | addgene partial sequence | sequence record 21171 | 14677 with LNCX
CTGTTTTGACCTCCATAGAAGACACCGGGACCGATCCAGCCTCCGGACTCTAGCGTTTAAACTTAAGCTT
GGTACCGAGCTCGGATCCACTAGTCCAGTGTGGTGGAATTCAGCATGGGGCGAATCCAGCGGCAGCTCGA
AATTACTGGCAAAAAGACAACCGATGAGGAGCTGGAGGAGATGTTGGAGAGTGGCAACCCGGCCATCTTC
ACTTCTGGGATCATTGACTCACAGATTTCCAAGCAAGCCCTCAGTGAGATTGAGGGACGACACAAGGACA
TTGTGAGGCTGGAGAGCAGCATCAAGGAGCTTCACGACATGTTTATGGACATCGCCATGCTGGTGGAGAA
TCAGGGTGAGATGTTAGATAACATAGAGTTGAATGTCATGCACACAGTGGACCACGTGGAGAAGGCACGA
GATGAAACGAAAAAAGCTGTGAAATACCAGAGTCAGGCCCGGAAGAAATTGATAATTATCATTGTGCTAG
TAGTTGTGTTGCTGGGCATTTTAGCATTGATTATTGGACTTTCCGTTGGGCTGAATGCGGCCGCTCGAGA
ACAAAAACTCATCTCAGAAGAGGATCTGGGGCCCTTCGAACAAAAACTCATCTCAGAAGAGGATCTGAAT
ATGCATACCGGTCATCATCACCATCACCATTGAGTTTAAACCCGCTGATCAGCCTCGACTGTGCCTTCTA
GTTGCCAGCCATCTGTTGTTTGCCCCTCCCCCGTGCCTTCCT
