[The description below was written by a language model from this plasmid's Addgene catalogue record.]
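Description:
Syn3D146 is a mammalian expression plasmid built on a modified version of the Invitrogen pcDNA4/TO/myc-His backbone (about 5.15 kb without insert). It is propagated in E. coli as a high-copy plasmid under ampicillin selection and carries a Zeocin marker for selecting stably transfected mammalian cells. No feature table is provided, so the regulatory elements are not explicitly listed. However, the pcDNA4/TO series normally drives expression from a CMV promoter containing tetracycline operator sites. This makes expression tetracycline-inducible in cells that supply the Tet repressor and constitutive in cells that do not. The listed sequencing primers (CMV forward and BGH reverse) are consistent with a CMV promoter and BGH polyadenylation signal flanking the insert.

The payload is human syntaxin 3 (STX3), a t-SNARE involved in membrane fusion, bearing a deletion of amino acids 1–146. The fragment was cloned between EcoRI and XhoI sites, both retained, and is fused at its C terminus to a 2xMyc-His tag. The doubled Myc epitope presumably reflects the noted modification of the vector, although the record does not say what the modification was. The tag allows detection with anti-Myc antibodies and potentially metal-affinity purification through the histidine stretch.

The associated publication concerns the apical targeting of syntaxin 3 and its importance for epithelial cell polarity. The construct therefore appears to be one of a set of truncation mutants used to map the regions of the protein required for correct apical localisation in polarised epithelial cells.
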