Addgene plasmid #14677: Syn3D146
Depositing lab: Thomas Weimbs. Depositing organization: University of California, Santa Barbara. Publication: Apical targeting of syntaxin 3 is essential for epithelial cell polarity. Sharma N, Low SH, Misra S, Pallavi B, Weimbs T. J Cell Biol. 2006 Jun 19. 173(6):937-48. 10.1083/jcb.200603132 PubMed 16785322.
Backbone
  Vector backbone: PCDNA4/TO/myc-His
  Backbone manufacturer: Invitrogen
  Backbone size w/o insert (bp): 5150
  Vector type: Mammalian Expression
  Selectable markers: Zeocin
Growth in bacteria
  Bacterial resistance: Ampicillin, 100 μg/mL
  Growth temperature: 37°C
  Growth strain: DH5alpha
  Copy number: High Copy
Gene/Insert
  Gene/Insert name: Syntaxin3 (alt name: STX3)
  Species: H. sapiens (human)
  Mutation: Insert is cloned into a modified vector; aa 1-146 deleted
  Entrez Gene: STX3 (a.k.a. DIAR12, MVID2, RDMVID, STX3A)
  Tag / fusion protein: 2xMyc-His (C terminal on insert)
  Cloning method: Restriction Enzyme; 5′ cloning site EcoRI (not destroyed); 3′ cloning site XhoI (not destroyed)
  Sequencing primers: 5′ CMVF; 3′ pcDNA3.1/BGH reverse primier
Terms and licenses: Academic/Nonprofit Terms; Industry Terms: Not Available to Industry
How to cite: Syn3D146 was a gift from Thomas Weimbs (Addgene plasmid # 14677 ; http://n2t.net/addgene:14677 ; RRID:Addgene_14677)
